# Supplementary material for: Mammalian cell growth characterisation by a non-invasive plate reader assay
Source: Nat Commun. 2024 Jan 2;15:57. doi: 10.1038/s41467-023-44396-4 (PMC10761699; doi:10.1038/s41467-023-44396-4)
Supplement: Supplementary file 8 — Source Data [file 41467_2023_44396_MOESM8_ESM.zip › Source Files/HEK293TLP-mCherry insertion cassette.gb]

LOCUS       ASSEMBLED_CAPACITY_MON 11580 bp ds-DNA     linear       11-AUG-2021
DEFINITION  .
FEATURES             Location/Qualifiers
     misc_feature    1..779
                     /label="start gene"
                     /ApEinfo_revcolor="#b1ff67"
                     /ApEinfo_fwdcolor="#b1ff67"
     misc_feature    899..918
                     /label="HR_AAVS1-F CHURCH"
                     /ApEinfo_revcolor="#ffef86"
                     /ApEinfo_fwdcolor="#ffef86"
     primer          899..918
                     /label="ID104_AAVS1_rv1"
                     /note="sequence: CTGCCGTCTCTCTCCTGAGT"
                     /ApEinfo_revcolor="#c6c9d1"
                     /ApEinfo_fwdcolor="#c6c9d1"
     misc_feature    1005..1793
                     /label="AAVS1-HA-L"
                     /ApEinfo_revcolor="#f58a5e"
                     /ApEinfo_fwdcolor="#f58a5e"
     primer          complement(1419..1441)
                     /label="ID57_HA-L_rv"
                     /note="sequence: agacggggtactttggggttgtc"
                     /ApEinfo_revcolor="#f8d3a9"
                     /ApEinfo_fwdcolor="#f8d3a9"
     primer          1442..1463
                     /label="ID56_HA-L_fw"
                     /note="sequence: tcctggctttagccacctctcc"
                     /ApEinfo_revcolor="#ff9ccd"
                     /ApEinfo_fwdcolor="#ff9ccd"
     primer          1763..1785
                     /label="ID80_LP_EF1ap_fw"
                     /note="sequence: tttatctgtcccctccaccccac"
                     /ApEinfo_revcolor="#ffef86"
                     /ApEinfo_fwdcolor="#ffef86"
     gene            1800..1843
                     /label="Conn B-C"
                     /ApEinfo_revcolor="#b4abac"
                     /ApEinfo_fwdcolor="#b4abac"
     primer          1843..1866
                     /label="ID129_pDG62_TreGP_fw"
                     /note="sequence: cgaTTAATTAAGACTTTATACGAAGTTATCTCGA"
                     /ApEinfo_revcolor="#b4abac"
                     /ApEinfo_fwdcolor="#b4abac"
     gene            1844..2243
                     /label="TreGp"
                     /ApEinfo_revcolor="#ffef86"
                     /ApEinfo_fwdcolor="#ffef86"
     primer          complement(2158..2174)
                     /label="test rv"
                     /note="sequence: TGAATTAATTCTGACGGTTCACTAAA"
                     /ApEinfo_revcolor="#84b0dc"
                     /ApEinfo_fwdcolor="#84b0dc"
     primer          complement(2159..2174)
                     /label="ID144_ConnF-G_seq"
                     /note="sequence: cgcaattaattctgacggttcactaa"
                     /ApEinfo_revcolor="#faac61"
                     /ApEinfo_fwdcolor="#faac61"
     misc_feature    complement(2219..2239)
                     /label="primer genotyping"
                     /ApEinfo_revcolor="#d6b295"
                     /ApEinfo_fwdcolor="#d6b295"
     primer          complement(2226..2250)
                     /label="ID53_pDG62_Tre3Gp_rv"
                     /note="sequence: TAAGTCCTTTACGAGGGTAGGAAGT"
                     /ApEinfo_revcolor="#85dae9"
                     /ApEinfo_fwdcolor="#85dae9"
     primer          complement(2229..2247)
                     /label="ID130_pDG62_TreGP_rv"
                     /note="sequence: aaaaatGCGATCGCGTCCTTTACGAGGGTAGGA"
                     /ApEinfo_revcolor="#ffef86"
                     /ApEinfo_fwdcolor="#ffef86"
     gene            2244..2289
                     /label="Conn D-F"
                     /ApEinfo_revcolor="#f58a5e"
                     /ApEinfo_fwdcolor="#f58a5e"
     primer          complement(2264..2293)
                     /label="ID16_Kozak_rv_new_4.3"
                     /note="sequence: GAGGCGGCTGGTAGATCGATCTGAATTAATTCTGACG"
                     /ApEinfo_revcolor="#c6c9d1"
                     /ApEinfo_fwdcolor="#c6c9d1"
     gene            2290..2331
                     /label="Conn F-G"
                     /ApEinfo_revcolor="#d6b295"
                     /ApEinfo_fwdcolor="#d6b295"
     primer          complement(2300..2323)
                     /label="test rv"
                     /note="sequence: TGAATTAATTCTGACGGTTCACTAAA"
                     /ApEinfo_revcolor="#84b0dc"
                     /ApEinfo_fwdcolor="#84b0dc"
     primer          complement(2301..2326)
                     /label="ID144_ConnF-G_seq"
                     /note="sequence: cgcaattaattctgacggttcactaa"
                     /ApEinfo_revcolor="#faac61"
                     /ApEinfo_fwdcolor="#faac61"
     primer          complement(2306..2323)
                     /label="ID19_kozak_rv_new_1.2"
                     /note="sequence: GACGCGGCTGGTAGATCGATCTGAATTAATTCTGACGGTTC"
                     /ApEinfo_revcolor="#b4abac"
                     /ApEinfo_fwdcolor="#b4abac"
     primer          complement(2306..2323)
                     /label="ID21_kozak_rv_new_3.2"
                     /note="sequence: CAAGCGGCTGGTAGATCGATCTGAATTAATTCTGACGGTTC"
                     /ApEinfo_revcolor="#9eafd2"
                     /ApEinfo_fwdcolor="#9eafd2"
     primer          complement(2306..2323)
                     /label="ID20_kozak_rv_new_2.2"
                     /note="sequence: CGAGCGGCTGGTAGATCGATCTGAATTAATTCTGACGGTTC"
                     /ApEinfo_revcolor="#faac61"
                     /ApEinfo_fwdcolor="#faac61"
     primer          2332..2356
                     /label="ID227_pRD61_mCherry_fw"
                     /note="sequence: aaaaaaaGGTCTCaCAGCttaattgcgatcgccagcgcc"
                     /ApEinfo_revcolor="#85dae9"
                     /ApEinfo_fwdcolor="#85dae9"
     gene            2332..4915
                     /label="UbVR-3xmCherry-PEST"
                     /ApEinfo_revcolor="#ffef86"
                     /ApEinfo_fwdcolor="#ffef86"
     misc_feature    2354..2362
                     /label="KOZAK"
                     /ApEinfo_revcolor="#ffef86"
                     /ApEinfo_fwdcolor="#ffef86"
     misc_feature    2360..2382
                     /label="primer fw"
                     /ApEinfo_revcolor="#b7e6d7"
                     /ApEinfo_fwdcolor="#b7e6d7"
     CDS             2360..4915
                     /label="Translation 2360-4915"
                     /translation="MQIFVKTLTGKTITLEVEPSDTIENVKAKIQDKEGIPPDQQRLIFAGKQLEDGRTLSDYNIQKESTLHLVLRLRGVRASASGSGSMVSKGEEDNMAIIKEFMRFKVHMEGSVNGHEFEIEGEGEGRPYEGTQTAKLKVTKGGPLPFAWDILSPQFMYGSKAYVKHPADIPDYLKLSFPEGFKWERVMNFEDGGVVTVTQDSSLQDGEFIYKVKLRGTNFPSDGPVMQKKTMGWEASSERMYPEDGALKGEIKQRLKLKDGGHYDAEVKTTYKAKKPVQLPGAYNVNIKLDITSHNEDYTIVEQYERAEGRHSTGGMDELYKSGGRSGMVSKGEEDNMAIIKEFMRFKVHMEGSVNGHEFEIEGEGEGRPYEGTQTAKLKVTKGGPLPFAWDILSPQFMYGSKAYVKHPADIPDYLKLSFPEGFKWERVMNFEDGGVVTVTQDSSLQDGEFIYKVKLRGTNFPSDGPVMQKKTMGWEASSERMYPEDGALKGEIKQRLKLKDGGHYDAEVKTTYKAKKPVQLPGAYNVNIKLDITSHNEDYTIVEQYERAEGRHSTGGMDELYKGSIDGSMVSKGEEDNMAIIKEFMRFKVHMEGSVNGHEFEIEGEGEGRPYEGTQTAKLKVTKGGPLPFAWDILSPQFMYGSKAYVKHPADIPDYLKLSFPEGFKWERVMNFEDGGVVTVTQDSSLQDGEFIYKVKLRGTNFPSDGPVMQKKTMGWEASSERMYPEDGALKGEIKQRLKLKDGGHYDAEVKTTYKAKKPVQLPGAYNVNIKLDITSHNEDYTIVEQYERAEGRHSTGGMDELYKLESGSHGFPPEVEEQAAGTLPMSCAQESGMDRHPAACASARINV*TR"
     misc_feature    complement(2595..2617)
                     /label="primer rv"
                     /ApEinfo_revcolor="#9eafd2"
                     /ApEinfo_fwdcolor="#9eafd2"
     primer          2603..2623
                     /label="ID98_pRD42_3xmCherry_fw"
                     /note="sequence: aaaaGGTCTCgCAGCGCCACCATGggatccggaagtatggtgagc"
                     /ApEinfo_revcolor="#ffef86"
                     /ApEinfo_fwdcolor="#ffef86"
     misc_feature    2615..3322
                     /label="mCHerry"
                     /ApEinfo_revcolor="#d6b295"
                     /ApEinfo_fwdcolor="#d6b295"
     primer          complement(2633..2656)
                     /label="ID149_mCherry_seq"
                     /note="sequence: cttgatgatggccatgttatcctc"
                     /ApEinfo_revcolor="#b4abac"
                     /ApEinfo_fwdcolor="#b4abac"
     primer          complement(3302..3322)
                     /label="ID132_EGFP_rv"
                     /note="sequence: aaGGCGCGCCCTTGTACAGCTCGTCCATGCC"
                     /ApEinfo_revcolor="#b1ff67"
                     /ApEinfo_fwdcolor="#b1ff67"
     primer          3330..3347
                     /label="ID111_pRD42_3xmCherry_seq"
                     /note="sequence: gccgctctggcatggtga"
                     /ApEinfo_revcolor="#faac61"
                     /ApEinfo_fwdcolor="#faac61"
     misc_feature    3341..4048
                     /label="mCherry"
                     /ApEinfo_revcolor="#b7e6d7"
                     /ApEinfo_fwdcolor="#b7e6d7"
     primer          complement(3359..3382)
                     /label="ID149_mCherry_seq"
                     /note="sequence: cttgatgatggccatgttatcctc"
                     /ApEinfo_revcolor="#b4abac"
                     /ApEinfo_fwdcolor="#b4abac"
     primer          complement(4028..4050)
                     /label="ID132_EGFP_rv"
                     /note="sequence: aaGGCGCGCCCTTGTACAGCTCGTCCATGCC"
                     /ApEinfo_revcolor="#b1ff67"
                     /ApEinfo_fwdcolor="#b1ff67"
     misc_feature    4067..4774
                     /label="mCherry"
                     /ApEinfo_revcolor="#85dae9"
                     /ApEinfo_fwdcolor="#85dae9"
     primer          complement(4085..4108)
                     /label="ID149_mCherry_seq"
                     /note="sequence: cttgatgatggccatgttatcctc"
                     /ApEinfo_revcolor="#b4abac"
                     /ApEinfo_fwdcolor="#b4abac"
     primer          complement(4754..4774)
                     /label="ID132_EGFP_rv"
                     /note="sequence: aaGGCGCGCCCTTGTACAGCTCGTCCATGCC"
                     /ApEinfo_revcolor="#b1ff67"
                     /ApEinfo_fwdcolor="#b1ff67"
     primer          complement(4761..4786)
                     /label="ID99_pRD42_3xmCherry_rv"
                     /note="sequence: aaaaGGTCTCgGCCTGActcgagcttgtacagctcgt"
                     /ApEinfo_revcolor="#84b0dc"
                     /ApEinfo_fwdcolor="#84b0dc"
     primer          4783..4805
                     /label="ID92_pRD20_PEST_fw"
                     /note="sequence: aaaaGGTCTCgAGGCtctcacggcttccctcccg"
                     /ApEinfo_revcolor="#85dae9"
                     /ApEinfo_fwdcolor="#85dae9"
     primer          complement(4888..4916)
                     /label="ID93_pRD20_PEST_rv"
                     /note="sequence: aaaaGGTCTCgGGATACGCGTttagacgttgatcctggcgctg"
                     /ApEinfo_revcolor="#9eafd2"
                     /ApEinfo_fwdcolor="#9eafd2"
     primer          complement(4892..4915)
                     /label="ID228_pRD61_PEST_rv"
                     /note="sequence: aaaaaaaGGTCTCaGCCTGAacgcgtttagacgttgatcctggc"
                     /ApEinfo_revcolor="#85dae9"
                     /ApEinfo_fwdcolor="#85dae9"
     gene            4918..4969
                     /label="Conn H-K"
                     /ApEinfo_revcolor="#b4abac"
                     /ApEinfo_fwdcolor="#b4abac"
     primer          4935..4957
                     /label="test fw"
                     /note="sequence: CGGACTCTAGAACATCCCTACAG"
                     /ApEinfo_revcolor="#f8d3a9"
                     /ApEinfo_fwdcolor="#f8d3a9"
     primer          4963..4986
                     /label="ID52_pDG62_SV40pA_fw"
                     /note="sequence: ATCCTCGGGTAACTTGTTTATTGC"
                     /ApEinfo_revcolor="#b1ff67"
                     /ApEinfo_fwdcolor="#b1ff67"
     primer          4966..4984
                     /label="ID77_pDG17_SV40pA_rv"
                     /note="sequence: AAAAAGGTCTCgGGTAacttgtttatt"
                     /ApEinfo_revcolor="#ffef86"
                     /ApEinfo_fwdcolor="#ffef86"
     gene            4970..5104
                     /label="SV40pA"
                     /ApEinfo_revcolor="#75c6a9"
                     /ApEinfo_fwdcolor="#75c6a9"
     primer          4974..4991
                     /label="ID134_pDG17_SV40pA_rv"
                     /note="sequence: aaGTTTAAACacttgtttattgcagctt"
                     /ApEinfo_revcolor="#ffef86"
                     /ApEinfo_fwdcolor="#ffef86"
     primer          complement(4975..4997)
                     /label="DG04"
                     /note="sequence: cattataagctgcaataaacaag"
                     /ApEinfo_revcolor="#ffef86"
                     /ApEinfo_fwdcolor="#ffef86"
     primer          complement(5071..5094)
                     /label="ID236_pRD01_backbone_rv"
                     /note="sequence: aaaaaaCGTCTCaCGCCttaagatacattgatgagtttggac"
                     /ApEinfo_revcolor="#84b0dc"
                     /ApEinfo_fwdcolor="#84b0dc"
     primer          complement(5075..5104)
                     /label="ID90_pDG17_SV40pA_fw"
                     /note="sequence: atTTAATTAAacagacatgataagatacattgatgagttt"
                     /ApEinfo_revcolor="#f8d3a9"
                     /ApEinfo_fwdcolor="#f8d3a9"
     primer          complement(5082..5104)
                     /label="ID76_pDG17_SV40pa_fw"
                     /note="sequence: AAAAAGGTCTCGGACGGCGGCCGCacagacatgataagatacattga"
                     /ApEinfo_revcolor="#f58a5e"
                     /ApEinfo_fwdcolor="#f58a5e"
     gene            5105..5200
                     /label="Conn L-R"
                     /ApEinfo_revcolor="#b1ff67"
                     /ApEinfo_fwdcolor="#b1ff67"
     primer          5115..5136
                     /label="ID124_ConnL-W_fw"
                     /note="sequence: gaggatgttggtggagagcatg"
                     /ApEinfo_revcolor="#f58a5e"
                     /ApEinfo_fwdcolor="#f58a5e"
     primer          complement(5123..5142)
                     /label="ID103_pRD33_Puro_rv"
                     /note="sequence: cctccacatgctctccacca"
                     /ApEinfo_revcolor="#f8d3a9"
                     /ApEinfo_fwdcolor="#f8d3a9"
     gene            5201..6428
                     /label="EF1ap"
                     /ApEinfo_revcolor="#85dae9"
                     /ApEinfo_fwdcolor="#85dae9"
     primer          5204..5222
                     /label="ID54_pDG30_EF1Ap_fw"
                     /note="sequence: AGCAAGGTCTCGGACTggctccggtgcccgtcag"
                     /ApEinfo_revcolor="#c6c9d1"
                     /ApEinfo_fwdcolor="#c6c9d1"
     primer          5205..5224
                     /label="ID78_EF1ap_fw"
                     /note="sequence: AAAAAGGTCTCgCATCggctccggtgcccgtcagtg"
                     /ApEinfo_revcolor="#f8d3a9"
                     /ApEinfo_fwdcolor="#f8d3a9"
     primer          complement(5485..5503)
                     /label="ID106_EF1ap_fw"
                     /note="sequence: attcaaggcacgcaagggc"
                     /ApEinfo_revcolor="#f8d3a9"
                     /ApEinfo_fwdcolor="#f8d3a9"
     primer          6333..6354
                     /label="ID37_pDG62_TetON3G_seq_fw"
                     /note="sequence: AAGCCTCAGACAGTGGTTCAAA"
                     /ApEinfo_revcolor="#b7e6d7"
                     /ApEinfo_fwdcolor="#b7e6d7"
     primer          complement(6396..6429)
                     /label="ID79_Ef1ap_rv"
                     /note="sequence: AAAAAGGTCTCgTTGCgaattcgaagcttgagctcgagatctgagtccg"
                     /ApEinfo_revcolor="#f58a5e"
                     /ApEinfo_fwdcolor="#f58a5e"
     primer          complement(6400..6429)
                     /label="ID55_pDG30_EF1Ap_rv"
                     /note="sequence: AATGAGGTCTCGGTCCgaattcgaagcttgagctcgagatctgag"
                     /ApEinfo_revcolor="#faac61"
                     /ApEinfo_fwdcolor="#faac61"
     gene            6429..7193
                     /label="TETON3G"
                     /ApEinfo_revcolor="#d59687"
                     /ApEinfo_fwdcolor="#d59687"
     primer          complement(6515..6536)
                     /label="ID36_pDG62_EF1ap_seq_rv"
                     /note="sequence: TTGAGCGAGTTTCCTTGTCGTC"
                     /ApEinfo_revcolor="#d6b295"
                     /ApEinfo_fwdcolor="#d6b295"
     primer          complement(6938..6958)
                     /label="ID108_pDG62_TETON3G_rv"
                     /note="sequence: GGCTTGTTTCAGAAGTGGGGGC"
                     /ApEinfo_revcolor="#b7e6d7"
                     /ApEinfo_fwdcolor="#b7e6d7"
     primer          6960..6978
                     /label="ID107_pDG62_TETON3G_fw"
                     /note="sequence: ATTGAGCTGTTCGACCGGC"
                     /ApEinfo_revcolor="#c7b0e3"
                     /ApEinfo_fwdcolor="#c7b0e3"
     primer          6960..6978
                     /label="primer fw"
                     /note="sequence: ATTGAGCTGTTCGACCGGC"
                     /ApEinfo_revcolor="#b4abac"
                     /ApEinfo_fwdcolor="#b4abac"
     primer          7180..7198
                     /label="ID38_pDG62_PGKpA_seq_fw"
                     /note="sequence: CCGGGTCACTAAGTAGCGG"
                     /ApEinfo_revcolor="#c7b0e3"
                     /ApEinfo_fwdcolor="#c7b0e3"
     gene            7194..7237
                     /label="Conn T-V"
                     /ApEinfo_revcolor="#b4abac"
                     /ApEinfo_fwdcolor="#b4abac"
     gene            7238..7470
                     /label="PGKpA"
                     /ApEinfo_revcolor="#b4abac"
                     /ApEinfo_fwdcolor="#b4abac"
     primer          7242..7259
                     /label="ID138_PGKpA_rv"
                     /note="sequence: aaGTTTAAACccttgagcatctgacttc"
                     /ApEinfo_revcolor="#c6c9d1"
                     /ApEinfo_fwdcolor="#c6c9d1"
     primer          complement(7450..7476)
                     /label="ID117_pDG62_pGKpA_rv"
                     /note="sequence: aaaaaaACGCGTGATTCGATCCAACTATGAAACATTATC"
                     /ApEinfo_revcolor="#84b0dc"
                     /ApEinfo_fwdcolor="#84b0dc"
     gene            7471..7566
                     /label="Conn W-X"
                     /ApEinfo_revcolor="#d59687"
                     /ApEinfo_fwdcolor="#d59687"
     primer          7566..7605
                     /label="ID58_HA-R_fw"
                     /note="sequence: AAAAAGGTCTCgCACGACGCGTactagggacaggattggtgacagaaaagc"
                     /ApEinfo_revcolor="#b4abac"
                     /ApEinfo_fwdcolor="#b4abac"
     gene            7567..8421
                     /label="AAVS1_HA-R"
                     /ApEinfo_revcolor="#d59687"
                     /ApEinfo_fwdcolor="#d59687"
     primer          complement(7655..7674)
                     /label="ID83_LP_HA-R_rv"
                     /note="sequence: tctgcctaacaggaggtggg"
                     /ApEinfo_revcolor="#d6b295"
                     /ApEinfo_fwdcolor="#d6b295"
     primer          complement(7656..7676)
                     /label="ID122_AAVS1_fw2"
                     /note="sequence: AATCTGCCTAACAGGAGGTGG"
                     /ApEinfo_revcolor="#85dae9"
                     /ApEinfo_fwdcolor="#85dae9"
     misc_feature    complement(8647..8666)
                     /label="primer MTK "
                     /ApEinfo_revcolor="#d59687"
                     /ApEinfo_fwdcolor="#d59687"
     misc_feature    11200..11580
                     /label="end gene"
                     /ApEinfo_revcolor="#d59687"
                     /ApEinfo_fwdcolor="#d59687"
ORIGIN
        1 GCGGGCGGGC GGTGCGATGT CCGGAGAGGA TGGCCCGGCG GCTGGCCCGG GGGCGGCGGC
       61 GGCGGCTGCC CGGGAGCGGC GACGGGAGCA GCTGCGGCAG TGGGGGGCGC GGGCGGGCGC
      121 CGAGCCTGGC CCCGGAGAGC GCCGCGCCCG CACCGTCCGC TTCGAGCGCG CCGCCGAGTT
      181 CCTGGCGGCC TGTGCGGGCG GCGACCTGGA CGAGGCGCGT CTGATGCTGC GCGCCGCCGA
      241 CCCTGGCCCC GGCGCCGAGC TCGACCCCGC CGCGCCGCCG CCCGCCCGCG CCGTGCTGGA
      301 CTCCACCAAC GCCGACGGTA TCAGCGCCCT GCACCAGGTC AGCGCCCCCC GCCCGGCGTC
      361 TCCCGGGGCC AGGTCCACCC TCTGCTGCGC CACCTGGGGC ATCCTCCTTC CCCGTTGCCA
      421 GTCTCGATCC GCCCCGTCGT TCCTGGCCCT GGGCTTTGCC ACCCTATGCT GACACCCCGT
      481 CCCAGTCCCC CTTACCATTC CCCTTCGACC ACCCCACTTC CGAATTGGAG CCGCTTCAAC
      541 TGGCCCTGGG CTTAGCCACT CTGTGCTGAC CACTCTGCCC CAGGCCTCCT TACCATTCCC
      601 CTTCGACCTA CTCTCTTCCG CATTGGAGTC GCTTTAACTG GCCCTGGCTT TGGCAGCCTG
      661 TGCTGACCCA TGCAGTCCTC CTTACCATCC CTCCCTCGAC TTCCCCTCTT CCGATGTTGA
      721 GCCCCTCCAG CCGGTCCTGG ACTTTGTCTC CTTCCCTGCC CTGCCCTCTC CTGAACCTGA
      781 GCCAGCTCCC ATAGCTCAGT CTGGTCTATC TGCCTGGCCC TGGCCATTGT CACTTTGCGC
      841 TGCCCTCCTC TCGCCCCCGA GTGCCCTTGC TGTGCCGCCG GAACTCTGCC CTCTAACGCT
      901 GCCGTCTCTC TCCTGAGTCC GGACCACTTT GAGCTCTACT GGCTTCTGCG CCGCCTCTGG
      961 CCCACTGTTT CCCCTTCCCA GGCAGGTCCT GCTTTCTCTG ACCTgcattc tctcccctgg
     1021 gcctgtgccg ctttctgtct gcagcttgtg gcctgggtca cctctacggc tggcccagat
     1081 ccttccctgc cgcctccttc aggttccgtc ttcctccact ccctcttccc cttgctctct
     1141 gctgtgttgc tgcccaagga tgctctttcc ggagcacttc cttctcggcg ctgcaccacg
     1201 tgatgtcctc tgagcggatc ctccccgtgt ctgggtcctc tccgggcatc tctcctccct
     1261 cacccaaccc catgccgtct tcactcgctg ggttcccttt tccttctcct tctggggcct
     1321 gtgccatctc tcgtttctta ggatggcctt ctccgacgga tgtctccctt gcgtcccgcc
     1381 tccccttctt gtaggcctgc atcatcaccg tttttctgga caaccccaaa gtaccccgtc
     1441 ttcctggctt tagccacctc tccatcctct tgctttcttt gcctggacac cccgttctcc
     1501 tgtggattcg ggtcacctct cactcctttc atttgggcag ctcccctacc ccccttacct
     1561 ctctagtctg tgctagctct tccagccccc tgtcatggca tcttccaggg gtccgagagc
     1621 tcagctagtc ttcttcctcc aacccgggcc cctatgtcca cttcaggaca gcatgtttgc
     1681 tgcctccagg gatcctgtgt ccccgagctg ggaccacctt atattcccag ggccggttaa
     1741 tgtggctctg gttctgggta cttttatctg tcccctccac cccacagtgg ggcggtacca
     1801 tggactaact acggtgaaag agacttagaa ggagattgag agagacttta tacgaagtta
     1861 tctcgagttt actccctatc agtgatagag aacgtatgaa gagtttactc cctatcagtg
     1921 atagagaacg tatgcagact ttactcccta tcagtgatag agaacgtata aggagtttac
     1981 tccctatcag tgatagagaa cgtatgacca gtttactccc tatcagtgat agagaacgta
     2041 tctacagttt actccctatc agtgatagag aacgtatatc cagtttactc cctatcagtg
     2101 atagagaacg tataagcttt aggcgtgtac ggtgggcgcc tataaaagca gagctcgttt
     2161 agtgaaccgt cagatcgcct ggagcaattc cacaacactt ttgtcttata ccaactttcc
     2221 gtaccacttc ctaccctcgt aaaggactta gcctttagtg aaccgtcaga attaattcag
     2281 atcgatctac cagttagcct ttagtgaacc gtcagaatta attgcgatcg ccagcttaat
     2341 tgcgatcgcc agcgccacca tgcagatttt cgtgaagacc ctgaccggca agaccatcac
     2401 cctagaggtg gagcccagtg acaccatcga gaacgtgaag gccaagatcc aggataaaga
     2461 gggcatcccc cctgaccagc agaggctgat ctttgccggc aagcagctgg aagatggccg
     2521 caccctctct gattacaaca tccagaagga gtcaaccctg cacctggtcc ttcgcctgag
     2581 aggtgtcagg gctagtgcta gtggatccgg aagtatggtg agcaagggcg aggaggataa
     2641 catggccatc atcaaggagt tcatgcgctt caaggtgcac atggagggct ccgtgaacgg
     2701 ccacgagttc gagatcgagg gcgagggcga gggccgcccc tacgagggca cccagaccgc
     2761 caagctgaag gtgaccaagg gtggccccct gcccttcgcc tgggacatcc tgtcccctca
     2821 gttcatgtac ggctccaagg cctacgtgaa gcaccccgcc gacatccccg actacttgaa
     2881 gctgtccttc cccgagggct tcaagtggga gcgcgtgatg aacttcgagg acggcggcgt
     2941 ggtgaccgtg acccaggact cctcactgca ggacggcgag ttcatctaca aggtgaagct
     3001 gcgcggcacc aacttcccct ccgacggccc cgtaatgcag aagaagacca tgggctggga
     3061 ggcctcctcc gagcggatgt accccgagga cggcgccctg aagggcgaga tcaagcagag
     3121 gctgaagctg aaggacggcg gccactacga cgctgaggtc aagaccacct acaaggccaa
     3181 gaagcccgtg cagctgcccg gcgcctacaa cgtcaacatc aagttggaca tcacctccca
     3241 caacgaggac tacaccatcg tggaacagta cgaacgcgct gagggccgcc actccaccgg
     3301 cggcatggac gagctgtaca agtctggcgg ccgctctggc atggtgagca agggcgagga
     3361 ggataacatg gccatcatca aggagttcat gcgcttcaag gtgcacatgg agggctccgt
     3421 gaacggccac gagttcgaga tcgagggcga gggcgagggc cgcccctacg agggcaccca
     3481 gaccgccaag ctgaaggtga ccaagggtgg ccccctgccc ttcgcctggg acatcctgtc
     3541 ccctcagttc atgtacggct ccaaggccta cgtgaagcac cccgccgaca tccccgacta
     3601 cttgaagctg tccttccccg agggcttcaa gtgggagcgc gtgatgaact tcgaggacgg
     3661 cggcgtggtg accgtgaccc aggactcctc actgcaggac ggcgagttca tctacaaggt
     3721 gaagctgcgc ggcaccaact tcccctccga cggccccgta atgcagaaga agaccatggg
     3781 ctgggaggcc tcctccgagc ggatgtaccc cgaggacggc gccctgaagg gcgagatcaa
     3841 gcagaggctg aagctgaagg acggcggcca ctacgacgct gaggtcaaga ccacctacaa
     3901 ggccaagaag cccgtgcagc tgcccggcgc ctacaacgtc aacatcaagt tggacatcac
     3961 ctcccacaac gaggactaca ccatcgtgga acagtacgaa cgcgctgagg gccgccactc
     4021 caccggcggc atggacgagc tgtacaaggg tagcatcgat ggtagcatgg tgagcaaggg
     4081 cgaggaggat aacatggcca tcatcaagga gttcatgcgc ttcaaggtgc acatggaggg
     4141 ctccgtgaac ggccacgagt tcgagatcga gggcgagggc gagggccgcc cctacgaggg
     4201 cacccagacc gccaagctga aggtgaccaa gggtggcccc ctgcccttcg cctgggacat
     4261 cctgtcccct cagttcatgt acggctccaa ggcctacgtg aagcaccccg ccgacatccc
     4321 cgactacttg aagctgtcct tccccgaggg cttcaagtgg gagcgcgtga tgaacttcga
     4381 ggacggcggc gtggtgaccg tgacccagga ctcctcactg caggacggcg agttcatcta
     4441 caaggtgaag ctgcgcggca ccaacttccc ctccgacggc cccgtaatgc agaagaagac
     4501 catgggctgg gaggcctcct ccgagcggat gtaccccgag gacggcgccc tgaagggcga
     4561 gatcaagcag aggctgaagc tgaaggacgg cggccactac gacgctgagg tcaagaccac
     4621 ctacaaggcc aagaagcccg tgcagctgcc cggcgcctac aacgtcaaca tcaagttgga
     4681 catcacctcc cacaacgagg actacaccat cgtggaacag tacgaacgcg ctgagggccg
     4741 ccactccacc ggcggcatgg acgagctgta caagctcgag tcaggctctc acggcttccc
     4801 tcccgaggtg gaggagcagg ccgccggcac cctgcccatg agctgcgccc aggagagcgg
     4861 catggataga caccctgctg cttgcgccag cgccaggatA aacgtctaaa cgcgtTCagg
     4921 ctaataacag cttccggact ctagaacatc cctacaggtg atatcctcgg gtaacttgtt
     4981 tattgcagct tataatggtt acaaataaag caatagcatc acaaatttca caaataaagc
     5041 atttttttca ctgcattcta gttgtggttt gtccaaactc atcaatgtat cttatcatgt
     5101 ctgtcgtcta tgatgaggat gttggtggag agcatgtgga ggaagtggat agggaaggtt
     5161 gtagagtaga tccggttgaa gtgatgagga taggaggagg cggtggctcc ggtgcccgtc
     5221 agtgggcaga gcgcacatcg cccacagtcc ccgagaagtt ggggggaggg gtcggcaatt
     5281 gaaccggtgc ctagagaagg tggcgcgggg taaactggga aagtgatgtc gtgtactggc
     5341 tccgcctttt tcccgagggt gggggagaac cgtatataag tgcagtagtc gccgtgaacg
     5401 ttctttttcg caacgggttt gccgccagaa cacaggtaag tgccgtgtgt ggttcccgcg
     5461 ggcctggcct ctttacgggt tatggccctt gcgtgccttg aattacttcc acctggctgc
     5521 agtacgtgat tcttgatccc gagcttcggg ttggaagtgg gtgggagagt tcgaggcctt
     5581 gcgcttaagg agccccttcg cctcgtgctt gagttgaggc ctggcctggg cgctggggcc
     5641 gccgcgtgcg aatctggtgg caccttcgcg cctgtctcgc tgctttcgat aagtctctag
     5701 ccatttaaaa tttttgatga cctgctgcga cgcttttttt ctggcaagat agtcttgtaa
     5761 atgcgggcca agatctgcac actggtattt cggtttttgg ggccgcgggc ggcgacgggg
     5821 cccgtgcgtc ccagcgcaca tgttcggcga ggcggggcct gcgagcgcgg ccaccgagaa
     5881 tcggacgggg gtagtctcaa gctggccggc ctgctctggt gcctggcctc gcgccgccgt
     5941 gtatcgcccc gccctgggcg gcaaggctgg cccggtcggc accagttgcg tgagcggaaa
     6001 gatggccgct tcccggccct gctgcaggga gctcaaaatg gaggacgcgg cgctcgggag
     6061 agcgggcggg tgagtcaccc acacaaagga aaagggcctt tccgtcctca gccgtcgctt
     6121 catgtgactc cacggagtac cgggcgccgt ccaggcacct cgattagttc tcgagctttt
     6181 ggagtacgtc gtctttaggt tggggggagg ggttttatgc gatggagttt ccccacactg
     6241 agtgggtgga gactgaagtt aggccagctt ggcacttgat gtaattctcc ttggaatttg
     6301 ccctttttga gtttggatct tggttcattc tcaagcctca gacagtggtt caaagttttt
     6361 ttcttccatt tcaggtgtcg tgacgctagc gctaccggac tcagatctcg agctcaagct
     6421 tcgaattcgt gcccgccacc atgtctagac tggacaagag caaagtcata aactctgctc
     6481 tggaattact caatggagtc ggtatcgaag gcctgacgac aaggaaactc gctcaaaagc
     6541 tgggagttga gcagcctacc ctgtactggc acgtgaagaa caagcgggcc ctgctcgatg
     6601 ccctgccaat cgagatgctg gacaggcatc atacccactc ctgccccctg gaaggcgagt
     6661 catggcaaga ctttctgcgg aacaacgcca agtcataccg ctgtgctctc ctctcacatc
     6721 gcgacggggc taaagtgcat ctcggcaccc gcccaacaga gaaacagtac gaaaccctgg
     6781 aaaatcagct cgcgttcctg tgtcagcaag gcttctccct ggagaacgca ctgtacgctc
     6841 tgtccgccgt gggccacttt acactgggct gcgtattgga ggaacaggag catcaagtag
     6901 caaaagagga aagagagaca cctaccaccg attctatgcc cccacttctg aaacaagcaa
     6961 ttgagctgtt cgaccggcag ggagccgaac ctgccttcct tttcggcctg gaactaatca
     7021 tatgtggcct ggagaaacag ctaaagtgcg aaagcggcgg gccgaccgac gcccttgacg
     7081 attttgactt agacatgctc ccagccgatg cccttgacga ctttgacctt gatatgctgc
     7141 ctgctgacgc tcttgacgat tttgaccttg acatgctccc cgggtcacta agtagcggct
     7201 aataattcac tcctcctggt cgcctcttca tactcccgtt gccttgagca tctgacttct
     7261 ggctaaattg atgatctatt aaacaataaa gatgtccaca tggaagtttt ttcctgtcat
     7321 actttgttaa gaagggtgag aacagagtac ctacattttg aatggaagga ttggagctac
     7381 gggggtgggg gtggggtggg attagataaa tgcctgctct ttactgaagg ctctttacta
     7441 ttgctttatg ataatgtttc atagttggat cgaatcttgt attcagtctc gcactttaga
     7501 catggtcttc tgctgcccgt ggtcctctat tcgtcggatg ttctgtcgat tcttcctgtc
     7561 tatctgcacg acgcgtacta gggacaggat tggtgacaga aaagccccat ccttaggcct
     7621 cctccttcct agtctcctga tattgggtct aacccccacc tcctgttagg cagattcctt
     7681 atctggtgac acacccccat ttcctggagc catctctctc cttgccagaa cctctaaggt
     7741 ttgcttacga tggagccaga gaggatcctg ggagggagag cttggcaggg ggtgggaggg
     7801 aaggggggga tgcgtgacct gcccggttct cagtggccac cctgcgctac cctctcccag
     7861 aacctgagct gctctgacgc ggctgtctgg tgcgtttcac tgatcctggt gctgcagctt
     7921 ccttacactt cccaagagga gaagcagttt ggaaaaacaa aatcagaata agttggtcct
     7981 gagttctaac tttggctctt cacctttcta gtccccaatt tatattgttc ctccgtgcgt
     8041 cagttttacc tgtgagataa ggccagtagc cagccccgtc ctggcagggc tgtggtgagg
     8101 aggggggtgt ccgtgtggaa aactcccttt gtgagaatgg tgcgtcctag gtgttcacca
     8161 ggtcgtggcc gcctctactc cctttctctt tctccatcct tctttcctta aagagtcccc
     8221 agtgctatct gggacatatt cctccgccca gagcagggtc ccgcttccct aaggccctgc
     8281 tctgggcttc tgggtttgag tccttggcaa gcccaggaga ggcgctcagg cttccctgtc
     8341 ccccttcctc gtccaccatc tcatgcccct ggctctcctg ccccttccct acaggggttc
     8401 ctggctctgc tctgcggccg cTCAGACTGA GCCCCGTTCC CCTGCATCCC CGTTCCCCTG
     8461 CATCCCCCTT CCCCTGCATC CCCCAGAGGC CCCAGGCCAC CTACTTGGCC TGGACCCCAC
     8521 GAGAGGCCAC CCCAGCCCTG TCTACCAGGC TGCCTTTTGG GTGGATTCTC CTCCAACTGT
     8581 GGGGTGACTG CTTGGCAAAC TCACTCTTCG GGGTATCCCA GGAGGCCTGG AGCATTGGGG
     8641 TGGGCTGGGG TTCAGAGAGG AGGGATTCCC TTCTCAGGTT ACGTGGCCAA GAAGCAGGGG
     8701 AGCTGGGTTT GGGTCAGGTC TGGGTGTGGG GTGACCAGCT TATGCTGTTT GCCCAGGACA
     8761 GCCTAGTTTT AGCGCTGAAA CCCTCAGTCC TAGGAAAACA GGGATGGTTG GTCACTGTCT
     8821 CTGGGTGACT CTTGATTCCC GGCCAGTTTC TCCACCTGGG GCTGTGTTTC TCGTCCTGCA
     8881 TCCTTCTCCA GGCAGGTCCC CAAGCATCGC CCCCCTGCTG TGGCTGTTCC CAAGTTCTTA
     8941 GGGTACCCCA CGTGGGTTTA TCAACCACTT GGTGAGGCTG GTACCCTGCC CCCATTCCTG
     9001 CACCCCAATT GCCTTAGTGG CTAGGGGGTT GGGGGCTAGA GTAGGAGGGG CTGGAGCCAG
     9061 GATTCTTAGG GCTGAACAGA GAAGAGCTGG GGGCCTGGGC TCCTGGGTTT GAGAGAGGAG
     9121 GGGCTGGGGC CTGGACTCCT GGGTCCGAGG GAGGAGGGGC TGGGGCCTGG ACTCCTGGGT
     9181 CTGAGGGTGG AGGGACTGGG GGCCTGGACT CCTGGGTCCG AGGGAGGAGG GGCTGGGGCC
     9241 TGGACTCGTG GGTCTGAGGG AGGAGGGGCT GGGGGCCTGG ACTTCTGGGT CTTAGGGAGG
     9301 CGGGGCTGGG CCTGGACCCC TGGGTCTGAA TGGGGAGAGG CTGGGGGCCT GGACTCCTTC
     9361 ATCTGAGGGC GGAAGGGCTG GGGCCTGGCC TCCTGGGTTG AATGGGGAGG GGTTGGGCCT
     9421 GGACTCTGGA GTCCCTGGTG CCCAGGCCTC AGGCATCTTT CACAGGGATG CCTGTACTGG
     9481 GCAGGTCCTT GAAAGGGAAA GGCCCATTGC TCTCCTTGCC CCCCTCCCCT ATCGCCATGA
     9541 CAACTGGGTG GAAATAAACG AGCCGAGTTC ATCCCGTTCC CAGGGCACGT GCGGCCCCTT
     9601 CACAGCCCGA GTTTCCATGA CCTCATGCTC TTGGCCCTCG TAGCTCCCTC CCGCCTCCTC
     9661 CAGATGGGCA GCTTTGGAGA GGTGAGGGAC TTGGGGGGTA ATTTATCCCG TGGATCTAGG
     9721 AGTTTAGCTT CACTCCTTCC TCAGCTCCAG TTCAGGTCCC GGAGCCCACC CAGTGTCCAC
     9781 AAGGCCTGGG GCAAGTCCCT CCTCCGACCC CCTGGACTTC GGCTTTTGTC CCCCCAAGTT
     9841 TTGGACCCCT AAGGGAAGAA TGAGAAACGG TGGCCCGTGT CAGCCCCTGG CTGCAGGGCC
     9901 CCGTGCAGAG GGGGCCTCAG TGAACTGGAG TGTGACAGCC TGGGGCCCAG GCACACAGGT
     9961 GTGCAGCTGT CTCACCCCTC TGGGAGTCCC GCCCAGGCCC CTGAGTCTGT CCCAGCACAG
    10021 GGTGGCCTTC CTCCACCCTG CATAGCCCTG GGCCCACGGC TTCGTTCCTG CAGAGTATCT
    10081 GCTGGGGTGG TTTCCGAGCT TGACCCTTGG AAGGACCTGG CTGGGTTTAA GGCAGGAGGG
    10141 GCTGGGGGCC AGGACTCCTG GCTCTGAAGG AGGAGGGGCT GGAACCTCTT CCCTAGTCTG
    10201 AGCACTGGAA GCGCCACCTG TGGGTGGTGA CGGGGGTTTT GCCGTGTCTA ACAGGTACCA
    10261 TGTGGGGTTC CCGCACCCAG ATGAGAAGCC CCCTCCCTTC CCCGTTCACT TCCTGTTTGC
    10321 AGATAGCCAG GAGTCCTTTC GTGGTTTCCA CTGAGCACTG AAGGCCTGGC CGGCCTGACC
    10381 ACTGGGCAAC CAGGCGTATC TTAAACAGCC AGTGGCCAGA GGCTGTTGGG TCATTTTCCC
    10441 CACTGTCCTA GCACCGTGTC CCTGGATCTG TTTTCGTGGC TCCCTCTGGA GTCCCGACTT
    10501 GCTGGGACAC CGTGGCTGGG GTAGGTGCGG CTGACGGCTG TTTCCCACCC CCAGGCCTGC
    10561 ATTGATGAGA ACCTGGAGGT GGTGCGCTTC TTGGTGGAGC AGGGCGCCAC TGTGAACCAG
    10621 GCAGACAACG AGGGCTGGAC GCCACTGCAC GTGGCCGCCT CCTGTGGCTA CCTAGATATC
    10681 GCCAGGTGAG GCAAGGGAGG GCCGGGCAGG ACCTGGTCGG GGTGGGGGCC TGGACCCTCA
    10741 GCCCTGACCA GCCCCCACCC CCAGGTACCT CCTGAGCCAC GGGGCCAACA TCGCCGCCGT
    10801 CAACAGTGAC GGGGACCTGC CCCTGGACCT GGCCGAGTCG GACGCCATGG AGGGGCTGCT
    10861 GAAGGCGGAG ATCGCCCGCC GAGGTGGGCT CTGGTGTGCT GTGTGTGGGG TAGGGGACAC
    10921 CTCCTCACCC GTGGTCTCCA GGCTGAGAGC TTTAGAGGCG GCCTGGGCAC CGAGGCTGAC
    10981 CCTGCTTCCT AGGATTGTCT TTCTTTGTGC CTCAGTTTCC TCACCTGTGA AATGGGGGTG
    11041 TAGGGGCCTG CCTCCAGGAT TGCTTGGAGC CCAGCACACG CACAGGATGA GAACTCAAAC
    11101 CCCTACCAAC TGGGACTGTC AATCCCCCTG AGTAACTGAG GGGATTGGAA TGCCGGGGCG
    11161 GGGTGGGTGG GTGGAGGGAC TCACCCAGGA GTGCGTTAGG TAGGATTGCT GGAACCCTGC
    11221 CGCAGGTCTT TCTGGGAGGG GATGCGTTTA CTTGGGGGGG AGTAGGGGCA TGCAGGGGTT
    11281 GCCAGGGACT GGTCTCCCTG TCCTCTGAGA CTCATCGTAC CCCAGGAGCC TTCATATGGG
    11341 GTCCAGGAGC CCCTGAAACT GTGTCTGGCC AGGTTCATTT TTCTAGGGAA GGGGTGTTGC
    11401 TTCTAGCAGG TGTGTGATGG CCACACAGGA TCCCTGGGTC CCCAGCATGT CTTCTAAAGT
    11461 CCTGGGCTTG CCTCCCAGCT CTGCCTGTGA CTGGTGACTC CAGGCACGTC CCTGAAGCTT
    11521 GCTTCCCTGA TTTCCTAAAA CAGGACCACT GGTGCCGCTT CATGGGGTGG TTGTCAGGGT
//
